>Addgene plasmid #197360 | pKUNOC-ErbB1-mScarlet | addgene full sequence | sequence record 389606 | Addgene NGS Result
GTAGTGCGCGAGCAAAATTTAAGCTACAACAAGGCAAGGCTTGACCGACAATTGCATGAAGAATCTGCTT
AGGGTTAGGCGTTTTGCGCTGCTTCGCGATGTACGGGCCAGATATACGCGTTGACATTGATTATTGACTA
GTTATTAATAGTAATCAATTACGGGGTCATTAGTTCATAGCCCATATATGGAGTTCCGCGTTACATAACT
TACGGTAAATGGCCCGCCTGGCTGACCGCCCAACGACCCCCGCCCATTGACGTCAATAATGACGTATGTT
CCCATAGTAACGCCAATAGGGACTTTCCATTGACGTCAATGGGTGGAGTATTTACGGTAAACTGCCCACT
TGGCAGTACATCAAGTGTATCATATGCCAAGTACGCCCCCTATTGACGTCAATGACGGTAAATGGCCCGC
CTGGCATTATGCCCAGTACATGACCTTATGGGACTTTCCTACTTGGCAGTACATCTACGTATTAGTCATC
GCTATTACCATGGTGATGCGGTTTTGGCAGTACATCAATGGGCGTGGATAGCGGTTTGACTCACGGGGAT
TTCCAAGTCTCCACCCCATTGACGTCAATGGGAGTTTGTTTTGGCACCAAAATCAACGGGACTTTCCAAA
ATGTCGTAACAACTCCGCCCCATTGACGCAAATGGGCGGTAGGCGTGTACGGTGGGAGGTCTATATAAGC
AGCGCGTTTTGCCTGTACTGGGTCTCTCTGGTTAGACCAGATCTGAGCCTGGGAGCTCTCTGGCTAACTA
GGGAACCCACTGCTTAAGCCTCAATAAAGCTTGCCTTGAGTGCTTCAAGTAGTGTGTGCCCGTCTGTTGT
GTGACTCTGGTAACTAGAGATCCCTCAGACCCTTTTAGTCAGTGTGGAAAATCTCTAGCAGTGGCGCCCG
AACAGGGACTTGAAAGCGAAAGGGAAACCAGAGGAGCTCTCTCGACGCAGGACTCGGCTTGCTGAAGCGC
GCACGGCAAGAGGCGAGGGGCGGCGACTGGTGAGTACGCCAAAAATTTTGACTAGCGGAGGCTAGAAGGA
GAGAGATGGGTGCGAGAGCGTCAGTATTAAGCGGGGGAGAATTAGATCGCGATGGGAAAAAATTCGGTTA
AGGCCAGGGGGAAAGAAAAAATATAAATTAAAACATATAGTATGGGCAAGCAGGGAGCTAGAACGATTCG
CAGTTAATCCTGGCCTGTTAGAAACATCAGAAGGCTGTAGACAAATACTGGGACAGCTACAACCATCCCT
TCAGACAGGATCAGAAGAACTTAGATCATTATATAATACAGTAGCAACCCTCTATTGTGTGCATCAAAGG
ATAGAGATAAAAGACACCAAGGAAGCTTTAGACAAGATAGAGGAAGAGCAAAACAAAAGTAAGACCACCG
CACAGCAAGCGGCCGGCCGCTGATCTTCAGACCTGGAGGAGGAGATATGAGGGACAATTGGAGAAGTGAA
TTATATAAATATAAAGTAGTAAAAATTGAACCATTAGGAGTAGCACCCACCAAGGCAAAGAGAAGAGTGG
TGCAGAGAGAAAAAAGAGCAGTGGGAATAGGAGCTTTGTTCCTTGGGTTCTTGGGAGCAGCAGGAAGCAC
TATGGGCGCAGCGTCAATGACGCTGACGGTACAGGCCAGACAATTATTGTCTGGTATAGTGCAGCAGCAG
AACAATTTGCTGAGGGCTATTGAGGCGCAACAGCATCTGTTGCAACTCACAGTCTGGGGCATCAAGCAGC
TCCAGGCAAGAATCCTGGCTGTGGAAAGATACCTAAAGGATCAACAGCTCCTGGGGATTTGGGGTTGCTC
TGGAAAACTCATTTGCACCACTGCTGTGCCTTGGAATGCTAGTTGGAGTAATAAATCTCTGGAACAGATT
TGGAATCACACGACCTGGATGGAGTGGGACAGAGAAATTAACAATTACACAAGCTTAATACACTCCTTAA
TTGAAGAATCGCAAAACCAGCAAGAAAAGAATGAACAAGAATTATTGGAATTAGATAAATGGGCAAGTTT
GTGGAATTGGTTTAACATAACAAATTGGCTGTGGTATATAAAATTATTCATAATGATAGTAGGAGGCTTG
GTAGGTTTAAGAATAGTTTTTGCTGTACTTTCTATAGTGAATAGAGTTAGGCAGGGATATTCACCATTAT
CGTTTCAGACCCACCTCCCAACCCCGAGGGGACCCGACAGGCCCGAAGGAATAGAAGAAGAAGGTGGAGA
GAGAGACAGAGACAGATCCATTCGATTAGTGAACGGATCTACAAATGGCAGTATTCATCCACAATTTTAA
AAGAAAAGGGGGGATTGGGGGGTACAGTGCAGGGGAAAGAATAGTAGACATAATAGCAACAGACATACAA
ACTAAAGAATTACAAAAACAAATTACAAAAATTCAAAATTTTCGGGTTTATTACAGGGACAGCAGAAATT
CACTTTGAATTAATTCGATTAATAGTAATCAATTACGGGGTCATTAGTTCATAGCCCATATATGGAGTTC
CGCGTTACATAACTTACGGTAAATGGCCCGCCTGGCTGACCGCCCAACGACCCCCGCCCATTGACGTCAA
TAATGACGTATGTTCCCATAGTAACGCCAATAGGGACTTTCCATTGACGTCAATGGGTGGAGTATTTACG
GTAAACTGCCCACTTGGCAGTACATCAAGTGTATCATATGCCAAGTACGCCCCCTATTGACGTCAATGAC
GGTAAATGGCCCGCCTGGCATTATGCCCAGTACATGACCTTATGGGACTTTCCTACTTGGCAGTACATCT
ACGTATTAGTCATCGCTATTACCATGGTGATGCGGTTTTGGCAGTACATCAATGGGCGTGGATAGCGGTT
TGACTCACGGGGATTTCCAAGTCTCCACCCCATTGACGTCAATGGGAGTTTGTTTTGGCACCAAAATCAA
CGGGACTTTCCAAAATGTCGTAACAACTCCGCCCCATTGACGCAAATGGGCGGTAGGCGTGTACGGTGGG
AGGTCTATATAAGCAGAGCTGGTTTAGTGAACCGTCAGATCCGCTAGCGCTACCGGTCTCGAGAATTCAC
CATGCGACCCTCCGGGACGGCCGGGGCAGCGCTCCTGGCGCTGCTGGCTGCGCTCTGCCCGGCGAGTCGG
GCTCTGGAGGAAAAGAAAGTTTGCCAAGGCACGAGTAACAAGCTCACGCAGTTGGGCACTTTTGAAGATC
ATTTTCTCAGCCTCCAGAGGATGTTCAATAACTGTGAGGTGGTCCTTGGGAATTTGGAAATTACCTATGT
GCAGAGGAATTATGATCTTTCCTTCTTAAAGACCATCCAGGAGGTGGCTGGTTATGTCCTCATTGCCCTC
AACACAGTGGAGCGAATTCCTTTGGAAAACCTGCAGATCATCAGAGGAAATATGTACTACGAAAATTCCT
ATGCCTTAGCAGTCTTATCTAACTATGATGCAAATAAAACCGGACTGAAGGAGCTGCCCATGAGAAATTT
ACAGGAAATCCTGCATGGCGCCGTGCGGTTCAGCAACAACCCTGCCCTGTGCAACGTGGAGAGCATCCAG
TGGCGGGACATAGTCAGCAGTGACTTTCTCAGCAACATGTCGATGGACTTCCAGAACCACCTGGGCAGCT
GCCAAAAGTGTGATCCAAGCTGTCCCAATGGGAGCTGCTGGGGTGCAGGAGAGGAGAACTGCCAGAAACT
GACCAAAATCATCTGTGCCCAGCAGTGCTCCGGGCGCTGCCGTGGCAAGTCCCCCAGTGACTGCTGCCAC
AACCAGTGTGCTGCAGGCTGCACAGGCCCCCGGGAGAGCGACTGCCTGGTCTGCCGCAAATTCCGAGACG
AAGCCACGTGCAAGGACACCTGCCCCCCACTCATGCTCTACAACCCCACCACGTACCAGATGGATGTGAA
CCCCGAGGGCAAATACAGCTTTGGTGCCACCTGCGTGAAGAAGTGTCCCCGTAATTATGTGGTGACAGAT
CACGGCTCGTGCGTCCGAGCCTGTGGGGCCGACAGCTATGAGATGGAGGAAGACGGCGTCCGCAAGTGTA
AGAAGTGCGAAGGGCCTTGCCGCAAAGTGTGTAACGGAATAGGTATTGGTGAATTTAAAGACTCACTCTC
CATAAATGCTACGAATATTAAACACTTCAAAAACTGCACCTCCATCAGTGGCGATCTCCACATCCTGCCG
GTGGCATTTAGGGGTGACTCCTTCACACATACTCCTCCTCTGGATCCACAGGAACTGGATATTCTGAAAA
CCGTAAAGGAAATCACAGGGTTTTTGCTGATTCAGGCTTGGCCTGAAAACAGGACGGACCTCCATGCCTT
TGAGAACCTAGAAATCATACGCGGCAGGACCAAGCAACATGGTCAGTTTTCTCTTGCAGTCGTCAGCCTG
AACATAACATCCTTGGGATTACGCTCCCTCAAGGAGATAAGTGATGGAGATGTGATAATTTCAGGAAACA
AAAATTTGTGCTATGCAAATACAATAAACTGGAAAAAACTGTTTGGGACCTCCGGTCAGAAAACCAAAAT
TATAAGCAACAGAGGTGAAAACAGCTGCAAGGCCACAGGCCAGGTCTGCCATGCCTTGTGCTCCCCCGAG
GGCTGCTGGGGCCCGGAGCCCAGGGACTGCGTCTCTTGCCGGAATGTCAGCCGAGGCAGGGAATGCGTGG
ACAAGTGCAACCTTCTGGAGGGTGAGCCAAGGGAGTTTGTGGAGAACTCTGAGTGCATACAGTGCCACCC
AGAGTGCCTGCCTCAGGCCATGAACATCACCTGCACAGGACGGGGACCAGACAACTGTATCCAGTGTGCC
CACTACATTGACGGCCCCCACTGCGTCAAGACCTGCCCGGCAGGAGTCATGGGAGAAAACAACACCCTGG
TCTGGAAGTACGCAGACGCCGGCCATGTGTGCCACCTGTGCCATCCAAACTGCACCTACGGATGCACTGG
GCCAGGTCTTGAAGGCTGTCCAACGAATGGGCCTAAGATCCCGTCCATCGCCACTGGGATGGTGGGGGCC
CTCCTCTTGCTGCTGGTGGTGGCCCTGGGGATCGGCCTCTTCATGCGAAGGCGCCACATCGTTCGGAAGC
GCACGCTGCGGAGGCTGCTGCAGGAGAGGGAGCTTGTGGAGCCTCTTACACCCAGT
[981 nt withheld, positions 5167-6147]
TTCTTCAGCAGCCCCTCCACGTCACGGACTCCCCTCCTGAGCTCTCTGAGTGCAACCAGCAACAATTCCA
CCGTGGCTTGCATTGATAGAAATGGGCTGCAAAGCTGTCCCATCAAGGAAGACAGCTTCTTGCAGCGATA
CAGCTCAGACCCCACAGGCGCCTTGACTGAGGACAGCATAGACGACACCTTCCTCCCAGTGCCTGAATAC
ATAAACCAGTCCGTTCCCAAAAGGCCCGCTGGCTCTGTGCAGAATCCTGTCTATCACAATCAGCCTCTGA
ACCCCGCGCCCAGCAGAGACCCACACTACCAGGACCCCCACAGCACTGCAGTGGGCAACCCCGAGTATCT
CAACACTGTCCAGCCCACCTGTGTCAACAGCACATTCGACAGCCCTGCCCACTGGGCCCAGAAAGGCAGC
CACCAAATTAGCCTGGACAACCCTGACTACCAGCAGGACTTCTTTCCCAAGGAAGCCAAGCCAAATGGCA
TCTTTAAGGGCTCCACAGCTGAAAATGCAGAATACCTAAGGGTCGCGCCACAAAGCAGTGAATTTATTGG
AGCAATGGTGAGCAAGGGCGAGGCAGTGATCAAGGAGTTCATGCGGTTCAAGGTGCACATGGAGGGCTCC
ATGAACGGCCACGAGTTCGAGATCGAGGGCGAGGGCGAGGGCCGCCCCTACGAGGGCACCCAGACCGCCA
AGCTGAAGGTGACCAAGGGTGGCCCCCTGCCCTTCTCCTGGGACATCCTGTCCCCTCAGTTCATGTACGG
CTCCAGGGCCTTCACCAAGCACCCCGCCGACATCCCCGACTACTATAAGCAGTCCTTCCCCGAGGGCTTC
AAGTGGGAGCGCGTGATGAACTTCGAGGACGGCGGCGCCGTGACCGTGACCCAGGACACCTCCCTGGAGG
ACGGCACCCTGATCTACAAGGTGAAGCTCCGCGGCACCAACTTCCCTCCTGACGGCCCCGTAATGCAGAA
GAAGACAATGGGCTGGGAAGCGTCCACCGAGCGGTTGTACCCCGAGGACGGCGTGCTGAAGGGCGACATT
AAGATGGCCCTGCGCCTGAAGGACGGAGGCCGCTACCTGGCGGACTTCAAGACCACCTACAAGGCCAAGA
AGCCCGTGCAGATGCCCGGCGCCTACAACGTCGACCGCAAGTTGGACATCACCTCCCACAACGAGGACTA
CACCGTGGTGGAACAGTACGAACGCTCCGAGGGCCGCCACTCCACCGGCGGCATGGACGAGCTGTACAAG
TAAGCGGCCGCGGATCCTCTAGAGTTAACATCGAGGGATCAAGCTTATCGATAATCAACCTCTGGATTAC
AAAATTTGTGAAAGATTGACTGGTATTCTTAACTATGTTGCTCCTTTTACGCTATGTGGATACGCTGCTT
TAATGCCTTTGTATCATGCTATTGCTTCCCGTATGGCTTTCATTTTCTCCTCCTTGTATAAATCCTGGTT
GCTGTCTCTTTATGAGGAGTTGTGGCCCGTTGTCAGGCAACGTGGCGTGGTGTGCACTGTGTTTGCTGAC
GCAACCCCCACTGGTTGGGGCATTGCCACCACCTGTCAGCTCCTTTCCGGGACTTTCGCTTTCCCCCTCC
CTATTGCCACGGCGGAACTCATCGCCGCCTGCCTTGCCCGCTGCTGGACAGGGGCTCGGCTGTTGGGCAC
TGACAATTCCGTGGTGTTGTCGGGGAAGCTGACGTCCTTTCCATGGCTGCTCGCCTGTGTTGCCACCTGG
ATTCTGCGCGGGACGTCCTTCTGCTACGTCCCTTCGGCCCTCAATCCAGCGGACCTTCCTTCCCGCGGCC
TGCTGCCGGCTCTGCGGCCTCTTCCGCGTCTTCGCCTTCGCCCTCAGACGAGTCGGATCTCCCTTTGGGC
CGCCTCCCCGCATCGATACCGTCGAGACCTAGAAAAACATGGAGCAATCACAAGTAGCAATACAGCAGCT
ACCAATGCTGATTGTGCCTGGCTAGAAGCACAAGAGGAGGAGGAGGTGGGTTTTCCAGTCACACCTCAGG
TACCTTTAAGACCAATGACTTACAAGGCAGCTGTAGATCTTAGCCACTTTTTAAAAGAAAAGGGGGGACT
GGAAGGGCTAATTCACTCCCAACGAAGACAAGATATCCTTGATCTGTGGATCTACCACACACAAGGCTAC
TTCCCTGATTGGCAGAACTACACACCAGGGCCAGGGATCAGATATCCACTGACCTTTGGATGGTGCTACA
AGCTAGTACCAGTTGAGCAAGAGAAGGTAGAAGAAGCCAATGAAGGAGAGAACACCCGCTTGTTACACCC
TGTGAGCCTGCATGGGATGGATGACCCGGAGAGAGAAGTATTAGAGTGGAGGTTTGACAGCCGCCTAGCA
TTTCATCACATGGCCCGAGAGCTGCATCCGGACTGTACTGGGTCTCTCTGGTTAGACCAGATCTGAGCCT
GGGAGCTCTCTGGCTAACTAGGGAACCCACTGCTTAAGCCTCAATAAAGCTTGCCTTGAGTGCTTCAAGT
AGTGTGTGCCCGTCTGTTGTGTGACTCTGGTAACTAGAGATCCCTCAGACCCTTTTAGTCAGTGTGGAAA
ATCTCTAGCAGGGCCCGTTTAAACCCGCTGATCAGCCTCGACTGTGCCTTCTAGTTGCCAGCCATCTGTT
GTTTGCCCCTCCCCCGTGCCTTCCTTGACCCTGGAAGGTGCCACTCCCACTGTCCTTTCCTAATAAAATG
AGGAAATTGCATCGCATTGTCTGAGTAGGTGTCATTCTATTCTGGGGGGTGGGGTGGGGCAGGACAGCAA
GGGGGAGGATTGGGAAGACAATAGCAGGCATGCTGGGGATGCGGTGGGCTCTATGGCTTCTGAGGCGGAA
AGAACCAGCTGGGGCTCTAGGGGGTATCCCCACGCGCCCTGTAGCGGATATCCCGGGACGTCAGGCCGCG
TTGCTGGCGTTTTTCCATAGGCTCCGCCCCCCTGACGAGCATCACAAAAATCGACGCTCAAGTCAGAGGT
GGCGAAACCCGACAGGACTATAAAGATACCAGGCGTTTCCCCCTGGAAGCTCCCTCGTGCGCTCTCCTGT
TCCGACCCTGCCGCTTACCGGATACCTGTCCGCCTTTCTCCCTTCGGGAAGCGTGGCGCTTTCTCATAGC
TCACGCTGTAGGTATCTCAGTTCGGTGTAGGTCGTTCGCTCCAAGCTGGGCTGTGTGCACGAACCCCCCG
TTCAGCCCGACCGCTGCGCCTTATCCGGTAACTATCGTCTTGAGTCCAACCCGGTAAGACACGACTTATC
GCCACTGGCAGCAGCCACTGGTAACAGGATTAGCAGAGCGAGGTATGTAGGCGGTGCTACAGAGTTCTTG
AAGTGGTGGCCTAACTACGGCTACACTAGAAGAACAGTATTTGGTATCTGCGCTCTGCTGAAGCCAGTTA
CCTTCGGAAAAAGAGTTGGTAGCTCTTGATCCGGCAAACAAACCACCGCTGGTAGCGGTGGTTTTTTTGT
TTGCAAGCAGCAGATTACGCGCAGAAAAAAAGGATCTCAAGAAGATCCTTTGATCTTTTCTACGGGGTCT
GACGCTCAGTGGAACGAAAACTCACGTTAAGGGATTTTGGTCATGAGATTATCAAAAAGGATCTTCACCT
AGATCCTTTTAAATTAAAAATGAAGTTTTAAATCAATCTAAAGTATATATGAGTAAACTTGGTCTGACAG
TTACCAATGCTTAATCAGTGAGGCACCTATCTCAGCGATCTGTCTATTTCGTTCATCCATAGTTGCCTGA
CTCCCCGTCGTGTAGATAACTACGATACGGGAGGGCTTACCATCTGGCCCCAGTGCTGCAATGATACCGC
GAGACCCACGCTCACCGGCTCCAGATTTATCAGCAATAAACCAGCCAGCCGGAAGGGCCGAGCGCAGAAG
TGGTCCTGCAACTTTATCCGCCTCCATCCAGTCTATTAATTGTTGCCGGGAAGCTAGAGTAAGTAGTTCG
CCAGTTAATAGTTTGCGCAACGTTGTTGCCATTGCTACAGGCATCGTGGTGTCACGCTCGTCGTTTGGTA
TGGCTTCATTCAGCTCCGGTTCCCAACGATCAAGGCGAGTTACATGATCCCCCATGTTGTGCAAAAAAGC
GGTTAGCTCCTTCGGTCCTCCGATCGTTGTCAGAAGTAAGTTGGCCGCAGTGTTATCACTCATGGTTATG
GCAGCACTGCATAATTCTCTTACTGTCATGCCATCCGTAAGATGCTTTTCTGTGACTGGTGAGTACTCAA
CCAAGTCATTCTGAGAATAGTGTATGCGGCGACCGAGTTGCTCTTGCCCGGCGTCAATACGGGATAATAC
CGCGCCACATAGCAGAACTTTAAAAGTGCTCATCATTGGAAAACGTTCTTCGGGGCGAAAACTCTCAAGG
ATCTTACCGCTGTTGAGATCCAGTTCGATGTAACCCACTCGTGCACCCAACTGATCTTCAGCATCTTTTA
CTTTCACCAGCGTTTCTGGGTGAGCAAAAACAGGAAGGCAAAATGCCGCAAAAAAGGGAATAAGGGCGAC
ACGGAAATGTTGAATACTCATACTCTTCCTTTTTCAATATTATTGAAGCATTTATCAGGGTTATTGTCTC
ATGAGCGGATACATATTTGAATGTATTTAGAAAAATAAACAAATAGGGGTTCCGCGCACATTTCCCCGAA
AAGTGCCACCTGACGTCGACGGATCGGGAGATCTCCCGATCCCCTATGGTGCACTCTCAGTACAATCTGC
TCTGATGCCGCATAGTTAAGCCAGTATCTGCTCCCTGCTTGTGTGTTGGAGGTCGCTGA
Features (pLannotate 1.2.2; 21 found; start..end, strand, type, name):
    123..502     +  enhancer       CMV enhancer: human cytomegalovirus immediate early enhancer
    503..702     +  promoter       CMV promoter: human cytomegalovirus (CMV) immediate early promoter
    720..900     +  LTR            5' LTR (truncated): truncated 5' long terminal repeat (LTR) from HIV-1
    947..1072    +  misc_feature   HIV-1 Ψ: packaging signal of human immunodeficiency virus type 1
   1056..1394    +  CDS            HIV-1 gag (fragment): gag protein from human immunodeficiency virus 1; gag
   1569..1802    +  misc_feature   RRE: The Rev response element (RRE) of HIV-1 allows for Rev-dependent mRNA export from the nucleus to the cytoplasm.
   2179..2279    +  CDS            Rev (fragment): human immunodeficiency virus 1 (HIV-1) Rev protein; rev; enhances nuclear export of unspliced and incompletely spliced viral mRNAs
   2305..2422    +  misc_feature   cPPT/CTS: central polypurine tract and central termination sequence of HIV-1
   2523..2826    +  enhancer       CMV enhancer: human cytomegalovirus immediate early enhancer
   2827..3030    +  promoter       CMV promoter: human cytomegalovirus (CMV) immediate early promoter
   3082..6711    +  CDS            EGFR (sequence partly withheld): EGFR_HUMAN - Also known as ERBB, ERBB1, HER1. Experimental evidence at protein level: Swiss-Prot protein existence level 1. (Microbial infection) Acts as a receptor for hepatitis C virus (HCV) in hepatocytes and facilitates its cell entry. Mediates HCV entry by promoting the formation of the CD81-CLDN1 receptor complexes that are essential for HCV entry and by enhancing membrane fusion of cells expressing HCV envelope glycoproteins. From Homo sapiens (Human).
   6712..7407    +  CDS            mScarlet: mScarlet is a basic (constitutively fluorescent) red fluorescent protein published in 2016, derived from synthetic construct. It has moderate acid sensitivity.
   7460..8048    +  misc_feature   WPRE: woodchuck hepatitis virus posttranscriptional regulatory element
   7973..8560    +  CDS            nef: NEF_HV112 - Experimental evidence at protein level: Swiss-Prot protein existence level 1. Extracellular Nef protein targets CD4(+) T-lymphocytes for apoptosis by interacting with CXCR4 surface receptors. From Human immunodeficiency virus type 1 group M subtype B (isolate PCV12) (HIV-1).
   8567..8747    +  LTR            5' LTR (truncated): truncated 5' long terminal repeat (LTR) from HIV-1
   8779..9003    +  polyA_signal   bGH poly(A) signal: bovine growth hormone polyadenylation signal
   9007..9028    +  promoter       SV40 promoter (fragment): SV40 enhancer and early promoter
   9099..9687    -  rep_origin     ori: high-copy-number ColE1/pMB1/pBR322/pUC origin of replication
   9858..10718   -  CDS            AmpR: β-lactamase; bla; confers resistance to ampicillin, carbenicillin, and related antibiotics
  10719..10823   -  promoter       AmpR promoter: bla
  10882..10934   -  misc_feature   bom (fragment): basis of mobility region from pBR322
