[The description below was written by a language model from this plasmid's Addgene catalogue record and pLannotate feature annotations shown in this document.]
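Description:
pKUNOC-ErbB1-mScarlet is a roughly 11 kb plasmid catalogued as a mammalian expression vector built on the pKUNOC backbone. Its feature table shows the architecture of an HIV-1-based lentiviral transfer vector. A CMV enhancer/promoter sits upstream of a truncated 5' LTR, an arrangement that typically drives Tat-independent transcription of the viral genomic RNA in packaging cells. This is followed by the Ψ packaging signal with a gag fragment, the Rev response element for nuclear export of unspliced RNA, and the cPPT/CTS element that aids nuclear import of the reverse-transcribed genome. A second truncated LTR and a bGH polyadenylation signal close the viral unit. The nef annotation overlapping the end of the WPRE most likely reflects residual HIV-1 sequence next to the 3' LTR rather than an intended coding region. In bacteria the plasmid is maintained through a high-copy ColE1/pUC-type origin and selected with ampicillin via the β-lactamase gene.

The payload is an internal CMV enhancer/promoter driving full-length human EGFR (ErbB1/HER1) fused directly at its C terminus to the red fluorescent protein mScarlet. A WPRE downstream enhances transcript stability and expression. No mammalian drug-resistance cassette is annotated, and the record lists mScarlet itself as the selectable marker, so expressing cells would be identified or sorted by red fluorescence. The construct suits transient expression or lentiviral delivery of a fluorescently tagged EGFR, allowing receptor localisation to be visualised. The associated publication concerns knockout of all ErbB-family genes and their roles in proliferation, survival and migration. Re-expressing individual receptors in such knockout cells would be a plausible use, although the record does not say so explicitly.
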