Addgene plasmid #197360: pKUNOC-ErbB1-mScarlet
Purpose: Encoding human ErbB1 tagged with mScarlet.
Depositing lab: Michiyuki Matsuda. Depositing organization: Kyoto University, Graduate School of Biostudies. Publication: Knockout of all ErbB-family genes delineates their roles in proliferation, survival, and migration. Matsuda K, Hirayama D, Hino N, Kuno S, Sakaue-Sawano A, Miyawaki A, Matsuda M, Terai K. J Cell Sci. 2023 Jul 31:jcs.261199. doi: 10.1242/jcs.261199. PubMed 37519219.
Backbone
  Vector backbone: pKUNOC
  Backbone size w/o insert (bp): 6600
  Total vector size (bp): 11000
  Vector type: Mammalian Expression
  Selectable markers: mScarlet
Growth in bacteria
  Bacterial resistance: Ampicillin, 100 μg/mL
  Growth temperature: 37°C
  Growth strain: DH5alpha
  Copy number: Unknown
Gene/Insert
  Gene/Insert name: ERBB1
  Species: H. sapiens (human)
  Insert size (bp): 4300
  Entrez Gene: EGFR (a.k.a. ERBB, ERBB1, ERRP, HER1, NISBD2, NNCIS, PIG61, mENA)
  Tag / fusion protein: mScarlet (C terminal on insert)
Terms and licenses: Academic/Nonprofit Terms; Industry Terms: Not Available to Industry
How to cite: pKUNOC-ErbB1-mScarlet was a gift from Michiyuki Matsuda (Addgene plasmid # 197360 ; http://n2t.net/addgene:197360 ; RRID:Addgene_197360)
